Addgene plasmid #48117: pRBBm76
Purpose: Shuttle vector E. coli/B.meg.
Depositing lab: Dieter Jahn. Depositing organization: Technische Universitaet Braunschweig. Publication: A sucrose-inducible promoter system for the intra- and extracellular protein production in Bacillus megaterium. Biedendieck R, Gamer M, Jaensch L, Meyer S, Rohde M, Deckwer WD, Jahn D. J Biotechnol. 2007 Dec 1;132(4):426-30. Epub 2007 Jul 10. 10.1016/j.jbiotec.2007.07.494 PubMed 17692983.
Backbone
  Vector backbone: pMM1520
  Backbone manufacturer: Malten et al., 2005
  Vector type: Bacterial Expression, Synthetic Biology
Growth in bacteria
  Bacterial resistance: Ampicillin, 100 μg/mL
  Growth temperature: 37°C
  Growth strain: DH10B
  Growth instructions: For Bacillus megaterium: Tetracycline and 37 °C
  Copy number: Unknown
Gene/Insert
  Gene/Insert name: promoter sacB - gfp
Terms and licenses: Academic/Nonprofit Terms; Industry Terms: Not Available to Industry
How to cite: pRBBm76 was a gift from Dieter Jahn (Addgene plasmid # 48117 ; http://n2t.net/addgene:48117 ; RRID:Addgene_48117)
