[The description below was written by a language model from this plasmid's Addgene catalogue record and pLannotate feature annotations shown in this document.]
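Description:
pRBBm76 is a 6.4 kb Escherichia coli/Bacillus megaterium shuttle vector built on the pMM1520 backbone and catalogued for bacterial expression and synthetic biology. For cloning and propagation in E. coli it carries a high-copy ColE1/pUC-type origin and the β-lactamase gene with its own promoter, giving ampicillin selection. For maintenance in the Gram-positive host it carries a repB replication protein gene of the type found on small Gram-positive plasmids, together with a tetL-type tetracycline efflux gene (and the short tetL leader peptide upstream of it), which provides tetracycline selection in B. megaterium. A fragment of a pre/mob gene spanning the sequence origin is probably a remnant of the Gram-positive parental replicon.

The payload is recorded as a sacB promoter–gfp fusion. The feature table detects the reporter as a GFP coding sequence of about 720 bp matching the Cycle 3 GFP variant. The sacB promoter itself is not annotated, but roughly 540 bp of unannotated sequence lies upstream of gfp on the same strand, where it would be expected to sit. The associated publication title describes a sucrose-inducible promoter system for intra- and extracellular protein production in B. megaterium, so this construct most plausibly serves as a fluorescent reporter for measuring the activity and induction of that promoter, and as a model for intracellular protein production. A 17 bp match to a yeast VMA intein region is very short and probably a spurious or vestigial annotation rather than a functional element.
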