Features (pLannotate 1.2.2; 9 found; start..end, strand, type, name):
     79..95      -  CDS            Sce VMA intein 3' region (fragment): modified 3' region of the intein from the yeast Vma1 subunit of the vacuolar ATPase (Chong et al., 1998); Saccharomyces cerevisiae VMA1; C-terminal cleavage of this intein can be induced by thiols.
    637..1354    +  CDS            Cycle 3 GFP (fragment): Cycle 3 GFP (Crameri et al., 1996) mammalian codon-optimized
   1536..2124    -  rep_origin     ori: high-copy-number ColE1/pMB1/pBR322/pUC origin of replication
   2295..3155    -  CDS            AmpR: β-lactamase; bla; confers resistance to ampicillin, carbenicillin, and related antibiotics
   3156..3260    -  promoter       AmpR promoter: bla
   3424..4800    -  CDS            TcR: tetracycline efflux protein; Bacillus subtilis tetL; confers resistance to tetracycline
   4837..4896    -  CDS            tetL: LPTR_BACCE - Protein predicted: Swiss-Prot protein existence level 4. From Bacillus cereus.
   5000..6004    -  CDS            repB: RepB replication protein; repB; from Enterococcus faecalis plasmid pAMα1 AAN03827.1 22652809.0
   6231..5       -  CDS            pre (fragment) (across the origin): PRE2_STAAM - Also known as mob. Protein inferred from homology: Swiss-Prot protein existence level 3. The interaction of the RSA site and the PRE protein may not only serves a function in plasmid maintenance, but may also contributes to the distribution of small antibiotic resistance plasmids among Gram- positive bacteria. From Staphylococcus aureus (strain Mu50 / ATCC 700699).
>Addgene plasmid #48117 | pRBBm76 | depositor full sequence | sequence record 69955 | pRBBm76 sequence 6411 bps
TTAAGGCATTATACGCTCTCTCTTTTTACAAAAGGGAGAGCGTATAATGCATTAAAAAAGATAAAAATGA
GTAGGTAAAAAGAAGGAATATTTTTTTCTGAAAACATACTTTAGACCTTTATTATTATCATCCTAATCTT
TAGAAAGGAAAAAGAATAGAACGTTTTCATGTCCGGCTAATAAAAAAAAGGTACTGATTTTTCAAGAGAT
TGATAAAAACAGAATGGTCGGAAAGTATAAAAAACGGAATAGCGTTTTCAATGCTGGAAAGATGAAGTGT
TTAATCATGTAGAAAGTATCAAACGCAACGTCTGGAAATCGTGGTTTGAAATGTAAAAAAGCCGTACATT
TTTGTTGGAAAAACGGTTACATAAAAAAGGCTCTTACACGTAAACTTTGGTCCTAGTTACAGCTCAATGA
AAAAGATAAAAATGAGAAATAGCTACATTTGGCATGTTTGACTTTCGTCATTTATCCAAGTAATCTTTTG
GTTGAACGGAACCGGTTCTGTTTTCGGATTTTTGATAGCTAATTGAATTAATAAATTTATATTCTTTACT
AACACAAAAGGAGAAAACATATGAAAATGAAACGAGTTGCTAAGCATACAACTGCTGCTACTAGTTCGAA
GATCTGGGCTAGCAAAGGAGAAGAACTTTTCACTGGAGTTGTCCCAATTCTTGTTGAATTAGATGGTGAT
GTTAATGGGCACAAATTTTCTGTCAGTGGAGAGGGTGAAGGTGATGCTACATACGGAAAGCTTACCCTTA
AATTTATTTGCACTACTGGAAAACTACCTGTTCCATGGCCAACACTTGTCACTACTTTGACCTATGGTGT
TCAATGCTTTTCCCGTTATCCGGATCATATGAAACGGCATGACTTTTTCAAGAGTGCCATGCCCGAAGGT
TATGTACAGGAACGCACTATATCTTTCAAAGATGACGGGAACTACAAGACGCGTGCTGAAGTCAAGTTTG
AAGGTGATACCCTTGTTAATCGTATCGAGTTAAAAGGTATTGATTTTAAAGAAGATGGAAACATTCTCGG
ACACAAACTCGAGTACAACTATAACTCACACAATGTATACATCACGGCAGACAAACAAAAGAATGGAATC
AAAGCTAACTTCAAAATTCGCCACAACATTGAAGATGGATCCGTTCAACTAGCAGACCATTATCAACAAA
ATACTCCAATTGGCGATGGCCCTGTCCTTTTACCAGACAACCATTACCTGTCGACACAATCTGCCCTTTC
GAAAGATCCCAACGAAAAGCGTGACCACATGGTCCTTCTTGAGTTTGTAACTGCTGCTGGGATTACACAT
GGCATGGATGAGCTCTACAAATAATGAATTCGCGGCCGCATGCCGGCGGCACCTCGCTAACGGATTCACC
ACTCCAAGAATTGGAGCCAATCAATTCTTGCGGAGAACTGTGAATGCGCAAACCAACCCTTGGCAGAACA
TATCCATCGCGTCCGCCATCTCCAGCAGCCGCACGCGGCGCATCTCGGGCCGCGTTGCTGGCGTTTTTCC
ATAGGCTCCGCCCCCCTGACGAGCATCACAAAAATCGACGCTCAAGTCAGAGGTGGCGAAACCCGACAGG
ACTATAAAGATACCAGGCGTTTCCCCCTGGAAGCTCCCTCGTGCGCTCTCCTGTTCCGACCCTGCCGCTT
ACCGGATACCTGTCCGCCTTTCTCCCTTCGGGAAGCGTGGCGCTTTCTCATAGCTCACGCTGTAGGTATC
TCAGTTCGGTGTAGGTCGTTCGCTCCAAGCTGGGCTGTGTGCACGAACCCCCCGTTCAGCCCGACCGCTG
CGCCTTATCCGGTAACTATCGTCTTGAGTCCAACCCGGTAAGACACGACTTATCGCCACTGGCAGCAGCC
ACTGGTAACAGGATTAGCAGAGCGAGGTATGTAGGCGGTGCTACAGAGTTCTTGAAGTGGTGGCCTAACT
ACGGCTACACTAGAAGGACAGTATTTGGTATCTGCGCTCTGCTGAAGCCAGTTACCTTCGGAAAAAGAGT
TGGTAGCTCTTGATCCGGCAAACAAACCACCGCTGGTAGCGGTGGTTTTTTTGTTTGCAAGCAGCAGATT
ACGCGCAGAAAAAAAGGATCTCAAGAAGATCCTTTGATCTTTTCTACGGGGTCTGACGCTCAGTGGAACG
AAAACTCACGTTAAGGGATTTTGGTCATGAGATTATCAAAAAGGATCTTCACCTAGATCCTTTTAAATTA
AAAATGAAGTTTTAAATCAATCTAAAGTATATATGAGTAAACTTGGTCTGACAGTTACCAATGCTTAATC
AGTGAGGCACCTATCTCAGCGATCTGTCTATTTCGTTCATCCATAGTTGCCTGACTCCCCGTCGTGTAGA
TAACTACGATACGGGAGGGCTTACCATCTGGCCCCAGTGCTGCAATGATACCGCGAGACCCACGCTCACC
GGCTCCAGATTTATCAGCAATAAACCAGCCAGCCGGAAGGGCCGAGCGCAGAAGTGGTCCTGCAACTTTA
TCCGCCTCCATCCAGTCTATTAATTGTTGCCGGGAAGCTAGAGTAAGTAGTTCGCCAGTTAATAGTTTGC
GCAACGTTGTTGCCATTGCTGCAGGCATCGTGGTGTCACGCTCGTCGTTTGGTATGGCTTCATTCAGCTC
CGGTTCCCAACGATCAAGGCGAGTTACATGATCCCCCATGTTGTGCAAAAAAGCGGTTAGCTCCTTCGGT
CCTCCGATCGTTGTCAGAAGTAAGTTGGCCGCAGTGTTATCACTCATGGTTATGGCAGCACTGCATAATT
CTCTTACTGTCATGCCATCCGTAAGATGCTTTTCTGTGACTGGTGAGTACTCAACCAAGTCATTCTGAGA
ATAGTGTATGCGGCGACCGAGTTGCTCTTGCCCGGCGTCAACACGGGATAATACCGCGCCACATAGCAGA
ACTTTAAAAGTGCTCATCATTGGAAAACGTTCTTCGGGGCGAAAACTCTCAAGGATCTTACCGCTGTTGA
GATCCAGTTCGATGTAACCCACTCGTGCACCCAACTGATCTTCAGCATCTTTTACTTTCACCAGCGTTTC
TGGGTGAGCAAAAACAGGAAGGCAAAATGCCGCAAAAAAGGGAATAAGGGCGACACGGAAATGTTGAATA
CTCATACTCTTCCTTTTTCAATATTATTGAAGCATTTATCAGGGTTATTGTCTCATGAGCGGATACATAT
TTGAATGTATTTAGAAAAATAAACAAATAGGGGTTCCGCGCACATTTCCCCGAAAAGTGCCACCTGACGT
CTAAGAAACCATTATTATCATGACATTAACCTATAAAAATAGGCGTATCACGAGGCCCTTTCGTCTTCAA
GAATTCCTGTTATAAAAAAAGGATCAATTTTGAACTCTCTCCCAAAGTTGATCCCTTAACGATTTAGAAA
TCCCTTTGAGAATGTTTATATACATTCAAGGTAACCAGCCAACTAATGACAATGATTCCTGAAAAAAGTA
ATAACAAATTACTATACAGATAAGTTGACTGATCAACTTCCATAGGTAACAACCTTTGATCAAGTAAGGG
TATGGATAATAAACCACCTACAATTGCAATACCTGTTCCCTCTGATAAAAAGCTGGTAAAGTTAAGCAAA
CTCATTCCAGCACCAGCTTCCTGCTGTTTCAAGCTACTTGAAACAATTGTTGATATAACTGTTTTGGTGA
ACGAAAGCCCACCTAAAACAAATACGATTATAATTGTCATGAACCATGATGTTGTTTCTAAAAGAAAGGA
AGCAGTTAAAAAGCTAACAGAAAGAAATGTAACTCCGATGTTTAACACGTATAAAGGACCTCTTCTATCA
ACAAGTATCCCACCAATGTAGCCGAAAATAATGACACTCATTGTTCCAGGGAAAATAATTACACTTCCGA
TTTCGGCAGTACTTAGCTGGTGAACATCTTTCATCATATAAGGAACCATAGAGACAAACCCTGCTACTGT
TCCAAATATAATTCCCCCACAAAGAACTCCAATCATAAAAGGTATATTTTTCCCTAATCCGGGATCAACA
AAAGGATCTGTTACTTTCCTGATATGTTTTACAAATATCAGGAATGACAGCACGCTAACGATAAGAAAAG
AAATGCTATATGATGTTGTAAACAACATAAAAAATACAATGCCTACAGACATTAGTATAATTCCTTTGAT
ATCAAAATGACCTTTTATCCTTACTTCTTTCTTTAATAATTTCATAAGAAACGGAACAGTGATAATTGTT
ATCATAGGAATGAGTAGAAGATAGGACCAATGAATATAATGGGCTATCATTCCACCAATCGCTGGACCGA
CTCCTTCTCCCATGGCTACTATCGATCCAATAAGACCAAATGCTTTACCCCTATTTTCCTTTGGAATATA
GCGCGCAACTACAACCATTACGAGTGCTGGAAATGCAGCTGCACCAGCCCCTTGAATAAAACGAGCCATA
ATAAGTAAGGAAAAGAAAGAATGGCCAACAAACCCAATTACCGACCCGAAACAATTTATTATAATTCCAA
ATAGGAGTAACCTTTTGATGCCTAATTGATCAGATAGCTTTCCATATACAGCTGTTCCAATGGAAAAGGT
TAACATAAAGGCTGTGTTCACCCAGTTTGTACTCGCAGGTGGTTTATTAAAATCATTTGCAATATCAGGT
AATGAGACGTTCAAAACCATTTCATTTAATACGCTAAAAAAAGATAAAATGCAAAGCCAAATTAAAATTT
GGTTGTGTCGTAAATTCGATTGTGAATAGGATGTATTCACATTTCACCCTCCAATAATGAGGGCAGACGT
AGTTTATAGGGTTAATGATACGCTTCCCTCTTTTAATTGAACCCTGTTACATTCATTACACTTCATAATT
AATTCCTCCTAAACTTGATTAAAACATTTTACCACATATAAACTAAGTTTTAAATTCAGTATTTCATCAC
TTATACAACAATATGGCCCGTTTGTTGAACTACTCTTTAATAAAATAATTTTTCCGTTCCCAATTCCACA
TTGCAATAATAGAAAATCCATCTTCATCGGCTTTTTCGTCATCATCTGTATGAATCAAATCGCCTTCTTC
TGTGTCATCAAGGTTTAATTTTTTATGTATTTCTTTTAACAAACCACCATAGGAGATTAACCTTTTACGG
TGTAAACCTTCCTCCAAATCAGACAAACGTTTCAAATTCTTTTCTTCATCATCGGTCATAAAATCCGTAT
CCTTTACAGGATATTTTGCAGTTTCGTCAATTGCCGATTGTATATCCGATTTATATTTATTTTTCGGTCG
AATCATTTGAACTTTTACATTTGGATCATAGTCTAATTTCATTGCCTTTTTCCAAAATTGAATCCATTGT
TTTTGATTCACGTAGTTTTCTGTATTCTTAAAATAAGTTGGTTCCACACATACCAATACATGCATGTGCT
GATTATAAGAATTATCTTTATTATTTATTGTCACTTCCGTTGCACGCATAAAACCAACAAGATTTTTATT
AATTTTTTTATATTGCATCATTCGGCGAAATCCTTGAGCCATATCTGACAAACTCTTATTTAATTCTTCG
CCATCATAAACATTTTTAACTGTTAATGTGAGAAACAACCAACGAACTGTTGGCTTTTGTTTAATAACTT
CAGCAACAACCTTTTGTGACTGAATGCCATGTTTCATTGCTCTCCTCCAGTTGCACATTGGACAAAGCCT
GGATTTACAAAACCACACTCGATACAACTTTCTTTCGCCTGTTTCACGATTTTGTTTATACTCTAATATT
TCAGCACAATCTTTTACTCTTTCAGCCTTTTTAAATTCAAGAATATGCAGAAGTTCAAAGTAATCAACAT
TAGCGATTTTCTTTTCTCTCCATGGTCTCACTTTTCCACTTTTTGTCTTGTCCACTAAAACCCTTGATTT
TTCATCTGAATAAATGCTACTATTAGGACACATAATATTAAAAGAAACCCCCATCTATTTAGTTATTTGT
TTGGTCACTTATAACTTTAACAGATGGGGTTTTTCTGTGCAACCAATTTTAAGGGTTTTCAATACTTTAA
AACACATACATACCAACACTTCAACGCACCTTTCAGCAACTAAAATAAAAATGACGTTATTTCTATATGT
ATCAAGATAAGAAAGAACAAGTTCAAAACCATCAAAAAAAGACACCTTTTCAGGTGCTTTTTTTATTTTA
TAAACTCATTCCCTGATCTCGACTTCGTTCTTTTTTTACCTCTCGGTTATGAGTTAGTTCAAATTCGTTC
TTTTTAGGTTCTAAATCGTGTTTTTCTTGGAATTGTGCTGTTTTATCCTTTACCTTGTCTACAAACCCCT
TAAAAACGTTTTTAAAGGCTTTTAAGCCGTCTGTACGTTCC
