>Addgene plasmid #48117 | pRBBm76 | addgene partial sequence | sequence record 72382 | GFP-R 5'-CCATCTAATTCAACAAGAATTGGGACAAC-3'
AAGTTCTTCTCCTTTGCTAGCCCAGATCTTCGAACTAGTAGCAGCAGTTGTATGCTTAGCAACTCGTTTC
ATTTTCATATGTTTTCTCCTTTTGTGTTAGTAAAGAATATAAATTTATTAATTCAATTAGCTATCAAAAA
TCCGAAAACAGAACCGGTTCCGTTCAACCAAAAGATTACTTGGATAAATGACGAAAGTCAAACATGCCAA
ATGTAGCTATTTCTCATTTTTATCTTTTTCATTGAGCTGTAACTAGGACCAAAGTTTACGTGTAAGAGCC
TTTTTTATGTAACCGTTTTTCCAACAAAAATGTACGGCTTTTTTACATTTCAAACCACGATTTCCAGACG
TTGCGTTTGATACTTTCTACATGATTAAACACTTCATCTTTCCAGCATTGAAAACGCTATTCCGTTTTTT
ATACTTTCCGACCATTCTGTTTTTATCAATCTCTTGAAAAATCAGTACCTTTTTTTTATTAGCCGGACAT
GAAAACGTTCTATTCTTTTTCCTTTCTAAAGATTAGGATGATAATAATAAAGGTCTAAAGTATGTTTTCA
GAAAAAAATATTCCTTCTTTTTACCTACTCATTTTTATCTTTTTTAATGCATTATACGCTCTCCCTTTTG
TAAAAAGCTTAAGGAACGTACAGACGGCTTAAAAGCCTTTAAAAACGTTTTTAAGGGGTTTGTAGACAAG
GTAAAGGATAAAACAGCACAATTCCAAGAAAAACACGATTTAGAACCTAAAAAGAACGAATTTGAACTAA
CTCATAACCGAGAGGTAAAAAAAGAACGAAGTCGAGATCAGGGAATGAGTTTATAAAATAAAAAAAGCAC
CTGAAAAGGTGTCTTTTTTTGATGGTTTTGAACTTGTTCTTTCTTATCTTGATACATATAGAAATAACGT
CATTTTTATTTTAGTTGCTGAA
